>Addgene plasmid #125657 | pCMV-ABEmax(TadA E59A, TadA*R47Q) | addgene full sequence | sequence record 244338 | Addgene NGS Result
AATTGCATGAAGAATCTGCTTAGGGTTAGGCGTTTTGCGCTGCTTCGCGATGTACGGGCCAGATATACGC
GTTGACATTGATTATTGACTAGTTATTAATAGTAATCAATTACGGGGTCATTAGTTCATAGCCCATATAT
GGAGTTCCGCGTTACATAACTTACGGTAAATGGCCCGCCTGGCTGACCGCCCAACGACCCCCGCCCATTG
ACGTCAATAATGACGTATGTTCCCATAGTAACGCCAATAGGGACTTTCCATTGACGTCAATGGGTGGAGT
ATTTACGGTAAACTGCCCACTTGGCAGTACATCAAGTGTATCATATGCCAAGTACGCCCCCTATTGACGT
CAATGACGGTAAATGGCCCGCCTGGCATTATGCCCAGTACATGACCTTATGGGACTTTCCTACTTGGCAG
TACATCTACGTATTAGTCATCGCTATTACCATGGTGATGCGGTTTTGGCAGTACATCAATGGGCGTGGAT
AGCGGTTTGACTCACGGGGATTTCCAAGTCTCCACCCCATTGACGTCAATGGGAGTTTGTTTTGGCACCA
AAATCAACGGGACTTTCCAAAATGTCGTAACAACTCCGCCCCATTGACGCAAATGGGCGGTAGGCGTGTA
CGGTGGGAGGTCTATATAAGCAGAGCTGGTTTAGTGAACCGTCAGATCCGCTAGAGATCCGCGGCCGCTA
ATACGACTCACTATAGGGAGAGCCGCCACCATGAAACGGACAGCCGACGGAAGCGAGTTCGAGTCACCAA
AGAAGAAGCGGAAAGTCTCTGAAGTCGAGTTTAGCCACGAGTATTGGATGAGGCACGCACTGACCCTGGC
AAAGCGAGCATGGGATGAAAGAGAAGTCCCCGTGGGCGCCGTGCTGGTGCACAACAATAGAGTGATCGGA
GAGGGATGGAACAGGCCAATCGGCCGCCACGACCCTACCGCACACGCAGCGATCATGGCACTGAGGCAGG
GAGGCCTGGTCATGCAGAATTACCGCCTGATCGATGCCACCCTGTATGTGACACTGGAGCCATGCGTGAT
GTGCGCAGGAGCAATGATCCACAGCAGGATCGGAAGAGTGGTGTTCGGAGCACGGGACGCCAAGACCGGC
GCAGCAGGCTCCCTGATGGATGTGCTGCACCACCCCGGCATGAACCACCGGGTGGAGATCACAGAGGGAA
TCCTGGCAGACGAGTGCGCCGCCCTGCTGAGCGATTTCTTTAGAATGCGGAGACAGGAGATCAAGGCCCA
GAAGAAGGCACAGAGCTCCACCGACTCTGGAGGATCTAGCGGAGGATCCTCTGGAAGCGAGACACCAGGC
ACAAGCGAGTCCGCCACACCAGAGAGCTCCGGCGGCTCCTCCGGAGGATCCTCTGAGGTGGAGTTTTCCC
ACGAGTACTGGATGAGACATGCCCTGACCCTGGCCAAGAGGGCACGCGATGAGAGGGAGGTGCCTGTGGG
AGCCGTGCTGGTGCTGAACAATAGAGTGATCGGCGAGGGCTGGAACCAAGCCATCGGCCTGCACGACCCA
ACAGCCCATGCCGAAATTATGGCCCTGAGACAGGGCGGCCTGGTCATGCAGAACTACAGACTGATTGACG
CCACCCTGTACGTGACATTCGAGCCTTGCGTGATGTGCGCCGGCGCCATGATCCACTCTAGGATCGGCCG
CGTGGTGTTTGGCGTGAGGAACGCAAAAACCGGCGCCGCAGGCTCCCTGATGGACGTGCTGCACTACCCC
GGCATGAATCACCGCGTCGAAATTACCGAGGGAATCCTGGCAGATGAATGTGCCGCCCTGCTGTGCTATT
TCTTTCGGATGCCTAGACAGGTGTTCAATGCTCAGAAGAAGGCCCAGAGCTCCACCGACTCCGGAGGATC
TAGCGGAGGCTCCTCTGGCTCTGAGACACCTGGCACAAGCGAGAGCGCAACACCTGAAAGCAGCGGGGGC
AGCAGCGGGGGGTCAGACAAGAAGTACAGCATCGGCCTGGCCATCGGCACCAACTCTGTGGGCTGGGCCG
TGATCACCGACGAGTACAAGGTGCCCAGCAAGAAATTCAAGGTGCTGGGCAACACCGACCGGCACAGCAT
CAAGAAGAACCTGATCGGAGCCCTGCTGTTCGACAGCGGCGAAACAGCCGAGGCCACCCGGCTGAAGAGA
ACCGCCAGAAGAAGATACACCAGACGGAAGAACCGGATCTGCTATCTGCAAGAGATCTTCAGCAACGAGA
TGGCCAAGGTGGACGACAGCTTCTTCCACAGACTGGAAGAGTCCTTCCTGGTGGAAGAGGATAAGAAGCA
CGAGCGGCACCCCATCTTCGGCAACATCGTGGACGAGGTGGCCTACCACGAGAAGTACCCCACCATCTAC
CACCTGAGAAAGAAACTGGTGGACAGCACCGACAAGGCCGACCTGCGGCTGATCTATCTGGCCCTGGCCC
ACATGATCAAGTTCCGGGGCCACTTCCTGATCGAGGGCGACCTGAACCCCGACAACAGCGACGTGGACAA
GCTGTTCATCCAGCTGGTGCAGACCTACAACCAGCTGTTCGAGGAAAACCCCATCAACGCCAGCGGCGTG
GACGCCAAGGCCATCCTGTCTGCCAGACTGAGCAAGAGCAGACGGCTGGAAAATCTGATCGCCCAGCTGC
CCGGCGAGAAGAAGAATGGCCTGTTCGGAAACCTGATTGCCCTGAGCCTGGGCCTGACCCCCAACTTCAA
GAGCAACTTCGACCTGGCCGAGGATGCCAAACTGCAGCTGAGCAAGGACACCTACGACGACGACCTGGAC
AACCTGCTGGCCCAGATCGGCGACCAGTACGCCGACCTGTTTCTGGCCGCCAAGAACCTGTCCGACGCCA
TCCTGCTGAGCGACATCCTGAGAGTGAACACCGAGATCACCAAGGCCCCCCTGAGCGCCTCTATGATCAA
GAGATACGACGAGCACCACCAGGACCTGACCCTGCTGAAAGCTCTCGTGCGGCAGCAGCTGCCTGAGAAG
TACAAAGAGATTTTCTTCGACCAGAGCAAGAACGGCTACGCCGGCTACATTGACGGCGGAGCCAGCCAGG
AAGAGTTCTACAAGTTCATCAAGCCCATCCTGGAAAAGATGGACGGCACCGAGGAACTGCTCGTGAAGCT
GAACAGAGAGGACCTGCTGCGGAAGCAGCGGACCTTCGACAACGGCAGCATCCCCCACCAGATCCACCTG
GGAGAGCTGCACGCCATTCTGCGGCGGCAGGAAGATTTTTACCCATTCCTGAAGGACAACCGGGAAAAGA
TCGAGAAGATCCTGACCTTCCGCATCCCCTACTACGTGGGCCCTCTGGCCAGGGGAAACAGCAGATTCGC
CTGGATGACCAGAAAGAGCGAGGAAACCATCACCCCCTGGAACTTCGAGGAAGTGGTGGACAAGGGCGCT
TCCGCCCAGAGCTTCATCGAGCGGATGACCAACTTCGATAAGAACCTGCCCAACGAGAAGGTGCTGCCCA
AGCACAGCCTGCTGTACGAGTACTTCACCGTGTATAACGAGCTGACCAAAGTGAAATACGTGACCGAGGG
AATGAGAAAGCCCGCCTTCCTGAGCGGCGAGCAGAAAAAGGCCATCGTGGACCTGCTGTTCAAGACCAAC
CGGAAAGTGACCGTGAAGCAGCTGAAAGAGGACTACTTCAAGAAAATCGAGTGCTTCGACTCCGTGGAAA
TCTCCGGCGTGGAAGATCGGTTCAACGCCTCCCTGGGCACATACCACGATCTGCTGAAAATTATCAAGGA
CAAGGACTTCCTGGACAATGAGGAAAACGAGGACATTCTGGAAGATATCGTGCTGACCCTGACACTGTTT
GAGGACAGAGAGATGATCGAGGAACGGCTGAAAACCTATGCCCACCTGTTCGACGACAAAGTGATGAAGC
AGCTGAAGCGGCGGAGATACACCGGCTGGGGCAGGCTGAGCCGGAAGCTGATCAACGGCATCCGGGACAA
GCAGTCCGGCAAGACAATCCTGGATTTCCTGAAGTCCGACGGCTTCGCCAACAGAAACTTCATGCAGCTG
ATCCACGACGACAGCCTGACCTTTAAAGAGGACATCCAGAAAGCCCAGGTGTCCGGCCAGGGCGATAGCC
TGCACGAGCACATTGCCAATCTGGCCGGCAGCCCCGCCATTAAGAAGGGCATCCTGCAGACAGTGAAGGT
GGTGGACGAGCTCGTGAAAGTGATGGGCCGGCACAAGCCCGAGAACATCGTGATCGAAATGGCCAGAGAG
AACCAGACCACCCAGAAGGGACAGAAGAACAGCCGCGAGAGAATGAAGCGGATCGAAGAGGGCATCAAAG
AGCTGGGCAGCCAGATCCTGAAAGAACACCCCGTGGAAAACACCCAGCTGCAGAACGAGAAGCTGTACCT
GTACTACCTGCAGAATGGGCGGGATATGTACGTGGACCAGGAACTGGACATCAACCGGCTGTCCGACTAC
GATGTGGACCATATCGTGCCTCAGAGCTTTCTGAAGGACGACTCCATCGACAACAAGGTGCTGACCAGAA
GCGACAAGAACCGGGGCAAGAGCGACAACGTGCCCTCCGAAGAGGTCGTGAAGAAGATGAAGAACTACTG
GCGGCAGCTGCTGAACGCCAAGCTGATTACCCAGAGAAAGTTCGACAATCTGACCAAGGCCGAGAGAGGC
GGCCTGAGCGAACTGGATAAGGCCGGCTTCATCAAGAGACAGCTGGTGGAAACCCGGCAGATCACAAAGC
ACGTGGCACAGATCCTGGACTCCCGGATGAACACTAAGTACGACGAGAATGACAAGCTGATCCGGGAAGT
GAAAGTGATCACCCTGAAGTCCAAGCTGGTGTCCGATTTCCGGAAGGATTTCCAGTTTTACAAAGTGCGC
GAGATCAACAACTACCACCACGCCCACGACGCCTACCTGAACGCCGTCGTGGGAACCGCCCTGATCAAAA
AGTACCCTAAGCTGGAAAGCGAGTTCGTGTACGGCGACTACAAGGTGTACGACGTGCGGAAGATGATCGC
CAAGAGCGAGCAGGAAATCGGCAAGGCTACCGCCAAGTACTTCTTCTACAGCAACATCATGAACTTTTTC
AAGACCGAGATTACCCTGGCCAACGGCGAGATCCGGAAGCGGCCTCTGATCGAGACAAACGGCGAAACCG
GGGAGATCGTGTGGGATAAGGGCCGGGATTTTGCCACCGTGCGGAAAGTGCTGAGCATGCCCCAAGTGAA
TATCGTGAAAAAGACCGAGGTGCAGACAGGCGGCTTCAGCAAAGAGTCTATCCTGCCCAAGAGGAACAGC
GATAAGCTGATCGCCAGAAAGAAGGACTGGGACCCTAAGAAGTACGGCGGCTTCGACAGCCCCACCGTGG
CCTATTCTGTGCTGGTGGTGGCCAAAGTGGAAAAGGGCAAGTCCAAGAAACTGAAGAGTGTGAAAGAGCT
GCTGGGGATCACCATCATGGAAAGAAGCAGCTTCGAGAAGAATCCCATCGACTTTCTGGAAGCCAAGGGC
TACAAAGAAGTGAAAAAGGACCTGATCATCAAGCTGCCTAAGTACTCCCTGTTCGAGCTGGAAAACGGCC
GGAAGAGAATGCTGGCCTCTGCCGGCGAACTGCAGAAGGGAAACGAACTGGCCCTGCCCTCCAAATATGT
GAACTTCCTGTACCTGGCCAGCCACTATGAGAAGCTGAAGGGCTCCCCCGAGGATAATGAGCAGAAACAG
CTGTTTGTGGAACAGCACAAGCACTACCTGGACGAGATCATCGAGCAGATCAGCGAGTTCTCCAAGAGAG
TGATCCTGGCCGACGCTAATCTGGACAAAGTGCTGTCCGCCTACAACAAGCACCGGGATAAGCCCATCAG
AGAGCAGGCCGAGAATATCATCCACCTGTTTACCCTGACCAATCTGGGAGCCCCTGCCGCCTTCAAGTAC
TTTGACACCACCATCGACCGGAAGAGGTACACCAGCACCAAAGAGGTGCTGGACGCCACCCTGATCCACC
AGAGCATCACCGGCCTGTACGAGACACGGATCGACCTGTCTCAGCTGGGAGGTGACTCTGGCGGCTCAAA
AAGAACCGCCGACGGCAGCGAATTCGAGCCCAAGAAGAAGAGGAAAGTCTAACCGGTCATCATCACCATC
ACCATTGAGTTTAAACCCGCTGATCAGCCTCGACTGTGCCTTCTAGTTGCCAGCCATCTGTTGTTTGCCC
CTCCCCCGTGCCTTCCTTGACCCTGGAAGGTGCCACTCCCACTGTCCTTTCCTAATAAAATGAGGAAATT
GCATCGCATTGTCTGAGTAGGTGTCATTCTATTCTGGGGGGTGGGGTGGGGCAGGACAGCAAGGGGGAGG
ATTGGGAAGACAATAGCAGGCATGCTGGGGATGCGGTGGGCTCTATGGCTTCTGAGGCGGAAAGAACCAG
CTGGGGCTCGATACCGTCGACCTCTAGCTAGAGCTTGGCGTAATCATGGTCATAGCTGTTTCCTGTGTGA
AATTGTTATCCGCTCACAATTCCACACAACATACGAGCCGGAAGCATAAAGTGTAAAGCCTAGGGTGCCT
AATGAGTGAGCTAACTCACATTAATTGCGTTGCGCTCACTGCCCGCTTTCCAGTCGGGAAACCTGTCGTG
CCAGCTGCATTAATGAATCGGCCAACGCGCGGGGAGAGGCGGTTTGCGTATTGGGCGCTCTTCCGCTTCC
TCGCTCACTGACTCGCTGCGCTCGGTCGTTCGGCTGCGGCGAGCGGTATCAGCTCACTCAAAGGCGGTAA
TACGGTTATCCACAGAATCAGGGGATAACGCAGGAAAGAACATGTGAGCAAAAGGCCAGCAAAAGGCCAG
GAACCGTAAAAAGGCCGCGTTGCTGGCGTTTTTCCATAGGCTCCGCCCCCCTGACGAGCATCACAAAAAT
CGACGCTCAAGTCAGAGGTGGCGAAACCCGACAGGACTATAAAGATACCAGGCGTTTCCCCCTGGAAGCT
CCCTCGTGCGCTCTCCTGTTCCGACCCTGCCGCTTACCGGATACCTGTCCGCCTTTCTCCCTTCGGGAAG
CGTGGCGCTTTCTCATAGCTCACGCTGTAGGTATCTCAGTTCGGTGTAGGTCGTTCGCTCCAAGCTGGGC
TGTGTGCACGAACCCCCCGTTCAGCCCGACCGCTGCGCCTTATCCGGTAACTATCGTCTTGAGTCCAACC
CGGTAAGACACGACTTATCGCCACTGGCAGCAGCCACTGGTAACAGGATTAGCAGAGCGAGGTATGTAGG
CGGTGCTACAGAGTTCTTGAAGTGGTGGCCTAACTACGGCTACACTAGAAGAACAGTATTTGGTATCTGC
GCTCTGCTGAAGCCAGTTACCTTCGGAAAAAGAGTTGGTAGCTCTTGATCCGGCAAACAAACCACCGCTG
GTAGCGGTGGTTTTTTTGTTTGCAAGCAGCAGATTACGCGCAGAAAAAAAGGATCTCAAGAAGATCCTTT
GATCTTTTCTACGGGGTCTGACACTCAGTGGAACGAAAACTCACGTTAAGGGATTTTGGTCATGAGATTA
TCAAAAAGGATCTTCACCTAGATCCTTTTAAATTAAAAATGAAGTTTTAAATCAATCTAAAGTATATATG
AGTAAACTTGGTCTGACAGTTACCAATGCTTAATCAGTGAGGCACCTATCTCAGCGATCTGTCTATTTCG
TTCATCCATAGTTGCCTGACTCCCCGTCGTGTAGATAACTACGATACGGGAGGGCTTACCATCTGGCCCC
AGTGCTGCAATGATACCGCGAGACCCACGCTCACCGGCTCCAGATTTATCAGCAATAAACCAGCCAGCCG
GAAGGGCCGAGCGCAGAAGTGGTCCTGCAACTTTATCCGCCTCCATCCAGTCTATTAATTGTTGCCGGGA
AGCTAGAGTAAGTAGTTCGCCAGTTAATAGTTTGCGCAACGTTGTTGCCATTGCTACAGGCATCGTGGTG
TCACGCTCGTCGTTTGGTATGGCTTCATTCAGCTCCGGTTCCCAACGATCAAGGCGAGTTACATGATCCC
CCATGTTGTGCAAAAAAGCGGTTAGCTCCTTCGGTCCTCCGATCGTTGTCAGAAGTAAGTTGGCCGCAGT
GTTATCACTCATGGTTATGGCAGCACTGCATAATTCTCTTACTGTCATGCCATCCGTAAGATGCTTTTCT
GTGACTGGTGAGTACTCAACCAAGTCATTCTGAGAATAGTGTATGCGGCGACCGAGTTGCTCTTGCCCGG
CGTCAATACGGGATAATACCGCGCCACATAGCAGAACTTTAAAAGTGCTCATCATTGGAAAACGTTCTTC
GGGGCGAAAACTCTCAAGGATCTTACCGCTGTTGAGATCCAGTTCGATGTAACCCACTCGTGCACCCAAC
TGATCTTCAGCATCTTTTACTTTCACCAGCGTTTCTGGGTGAGCAAAAACAGGAAGGCAAAATGCCGCAA
AAAAGGGAATAAGGGCGACACGGAAATGTTGAATACTCATACTCTTCCTTTTTCAATATTATTGAAGCAT
TTATCAGGGTTATTGTCTCATGAGCGGATACATATTTGAATGTATTTAGAAAAATAAACAAATAGGGGTT
CCGCGCACATTTCCCCGAAAAGTGCCACCTGACGTCGACGGATCGGGAGATCGATCTCCCGATCCCCTAG
GGTCGACTCTCAGTACAATCTGCTCTGATGCCGCATAGTTAAGCCAGTATCTGCTCCCTGCTTGTGTGTT
GGAGGTCGCTGAGTAGTGCGCGAGCAAAATTTAAGCTACAACAAGGCAAGGCTTGACCGAC
Features (pLannotate 1.2.2; 18 found; start..end, strand, type, name):
     74..453     +  enhancer       CMV enhancer: human cytomegalovirus immediate early enhancer
    454..657     +  promoter       CMV promoter: human cytomegalovirus (CMV) immediate early promoter
    699..717     +  promoter       T7 promoter: promoter for bacteriophage T7 RNA polymerase
    788..1264    +  CDS            tadA: TADA_ECOLI - Also known as yfhC. Experimental evidence at protein level: Swiss-Prot protein existence level 1. Catalyzes the deamination of adenosine to inosine at the wobble position 34 of tRNA(Arg2). Essential for cell viability. From Escherichia coli (strain K12).
   1385..1876    +  CDS            tadA: TADA_ECOLI - Also known as yfhC. Experimental evidence at protein level: Swiss-Prot protein existence level 1. Catalyzes the deamination of adenosine to inosine at the wobble position 34 of tRNA(Arg2). Essential for cell viability. From Escherichia coli (strain K12).
   1976..3577    +  CDS            dCas9(N): N-terminal portion of catalytically inactive Streptococcus pyogenes dCas9 carrying the D10A mutation (Zetsche et al., 2015)
   3578..6072    +  CDS            Cas9(C) (fragment): C-terminal portion of Streptococcus pyogenes Cas9 (Zetsche et al., 2015)
   6194..6418    +  polyA_signal   bGH poly(A) signal: bovine growth hormone polyadenylation signal
   6422..6443    +  promoter       SV40 promoter (fragment): SV40 enhancer and early promoter
   6448..6464    +  misc_feature   MCS (fragment): pBluescript multiple cloning site
   6513..6529    -  protein_bind   lac operator: The lac repressor binds to the lac operator to inhibit transcription in E. coli. This inhibition can be relieved by adding lactose or isopropyl-β-D-thiogalactopyranoside (IPTG). lac repressor encoded by lacI
   6537..6567    -  promoter       lac promoter: promoter for the E. coli lac operon
   6582..6603    -  protein_bind   CAP binding site: CAP binding activates transcription in the presence of cAMP. E. coli catabolite activator protein
   6616..6708    -  CDS            lacI (fragment): lac repressor; lacI; The lac repressor binds to the lac operator to inhibit transcription in E. coli. This inhibition can be relieved by adding lactose or isopropyl-β-D-thiogalactopyranoside (IPTG).
   6891..7479    -  rep_origin     ori: high-copy-number ColE1/pMB1/pBR322/pUC origin of replication
   7650..8510    -  CDS            AmpR: β-lactamase; bla; confers resistance to ampicillin, carbenicillin, and related antibiotics
   8511..8615    -  promoter       AmpR promoter: bla
   8686..8730    -  misc_feature   bom (fragment): basis of mobility region from pBR322
