[The description below was written by a language model from this plasmid's Addgene catalogue record and pLannotate feature annotations shown in this document.]
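Description:
pCMV-ABEmax(TadA E59A, TadA*R47Q) is an 8.8 kb mammalian expression plasmid encoding a variant of the ABEmax adenine base editor. It is maintained in E. coli through a high-copy ColE1/pUC-type origin and selected with ampicillin via the β-lactamase gene and its native promoter. Short remnants of a lac promoter/operator region, a lacI fragment, a pBluescript polylinker and a pBR322 bom sequence are backbone leftovers with no evident role in the payload. No mammalian selection marker is annotated, which suits transient transfection.

The expression cassette is driven by the human cytomegalovirus immediate-early enhancer and promoter, with a T7 promoter just downstream that could support in vitro transcription, and is terminated by the bovine growth hormone polyadenylation signal. The open reading frame comprises two tandem copies of the E. coli tRNA adenosine deaminase TadA, followed by Streptococcus pyogenes Cas9, which is annotated as an N-terminal portion carrying the D10A mutation joined to a C-terminal portion. This matches the Cas9 nickase architecture used in adenine base editors, where a wild-type TadA is paired with an evolved TadA* that deaminates adenine in DNA exposed by guide RNA binding, converting A•T to G•C base pairs. As the name indicates, the first (wild-type) TadA carries E59A and the evolved TadA* carries R47Q. The feature table does not annotate these substitutions, linkers or nuclear localisation signals individually. The catalogue lists the insert species as human, although the annotated coding parts are bacterial in origin.

The associated publication concerns analysing and minimising cellular RNA editing by DNA adenine base editors, so this construct is one of the deaminase mutants tested for that purpose. A guide RNA is not encoded here and must be supplied separately.
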