Addgene plasmid #125657: pCMV-ABEmax(TadA E59A, TadA*R47Q)
Purpose: pCMV-ABEmax(TadA E59A, TadA*R47Q) in mammalian cells
Depositing lab: David Liu. Depositing organization: Broad Institute. Publication: Analysis and minimization of cellular RNA editing by DNA adenine base editors. Rees HA, Wilson C, Doman JL, Liu DR. Sci Adv. 2019 May 8;5(5):eaax5717. doi: 10.1126/sciadv.aax5717. eCollection 2019 May. PubMed 31086823.
Backbone
  Vector backbone: CMV
  Vector type: Mammalian Expression
Growth in bacteria
  Bacterial resistance: Ampicillin, 100 μg/mL
  Growth temperature: 37°C
  Growth strain: DH5alpha
  Copy number: Unknown
Gene/Insert
  Gene/Insert name: ABEmax(TadA E59A TadA* R47Q)
  Species: H. sapiens (human)
Terms and licenses: Academic/Nonprofit Terms; Industry Terms: Not Available to Industry
How to cite: pCMV-ABEmax(TadA E59A, TadA*R47Q) was a gift from David Liu (Addgene plasmid # 125657 ; http://n2t.net/addgene:125657 ; RRID:Addgene_125657)
